Addgene plasmid #17624: EF.hHES1.Ubc.GFP
Depositing lab: Linzhao Cheng. Depositing organization: Johns Hopkins University and School of Medicine. Publication: HES1 inhibits cycling of hematopoietic progenitor cells via DNA binding. Yu X, Alder JK, Chun JH, Friedman AD, Heimfeld S, Cheng L, Civin CI. Stem Cells. 2006 Apr . 24(4):876-88. 10.1634/stemcells.2005-0598 PubMed 16513761.
Backbone
  Vector backbone: cFUGW
  Backbone size w/o insert (bp): 11500
  Vector type: Mammalian Expression, Lentiviral
  Selectable markers: GFP
Growth in bacteria
  Bacterial resistance: Ampicillin, 100 μg/mL
  Growth temperature: 37°C
  Growth strain: Stbl3
  Copy number: Unknown
Gene/Insert
  Gene/Insert name: HES1 (alt names: hHES1; Hes-1)
  Species: H. sapiens (human)
  Insert size (bp): 850
  Entrez Gene: HES1 (a.k.a. HES-1, HHL, HRY, bHLHb39)
  Cloning method: Restriction Enzyme
  Sequencing primers: 5′ EF-1a Forward
Terms and licenses: Academic/Nonprofit Terms; Industry Terms: Not Available to Industry
Depositor comments: hHES1 driven by the EF-1a promoter and a GFP reporter driven by the ubiquitin C (Ubc) promoter. Recombinant LVs were produced by transient transfection of the transducing vector into 293T cells with two packaging vectors: pMD.G, a plasmid expressing the VSV-G envelope gene, and pCMVDeltaR8.91, a plasmid expressing the HIV-1 gag/pol, tat, and rev genes.
How to cite: EF.hHES1.Ubc.GFP was a gift from Linzhao Cheng (Addgene plasmid # 17624 ; http://n2t.net/addgene:17624 ; RRID:Addgene_17624)
