[The description below was written by a language model from this plasmid's Addgene catalogue record and the feature table of its GenBank file.]
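Description:
EF.hHES1.Ubc.GFP is an HIV-1-based lentiviral transfer plasmid built on the cFUGW backbone for expressing human HES1 in mammalian cells alongside a fluorescent reporter. It is propagated in E. coli through a high-copy ColE1/pUC-type origin with ampicillin resistance (AmpR). The backbone outside the viral region also carries an f1 origin and an SV40 promoter/origin plus EM7-driven BleoR (Zeocin resistance) cassette. The catalogue, however, lists GFP as the only selectable marker in target cells.

The viral genome is transcribed from a CMV enhancer/promoter fused to a truncated 5' LTR, an arrangement generally used to reduce dependence on Tat. This is followed by the Psi packaging signal, the RRE for Rev-dependent RNA export and the cPPT/CTS, which aids nuclear import. Two independent expression units sit in tandem. The EF-1α promoter, including its first intron, drives the roughly 850 bp human HES1 insert. That insert is not annotated in the feature table but presumably occupies the unannotated gap between the EF-1α/T7 region and the UbC promoter. Downstream, the human ubiquitin C promoter drives EGFP with a Kozak consensus, followed by a WPRE to enhance transcript expression. A second truncated LTR and a bGH polyadenylation signal close the cassette.

According to the depositor, virus was produced by transient transfection of 293T cells with this vector, a VSV-G envelope plasmid and a packaging plasmid supplying HIV-1 gag/pol, tat and rev. Because GFP is expressed from its own promoter, transduced cells can be identified or sorted independently of HES1. The associated publication used the construct to study how HES1 affects cycling of hematopoietic progenitor cells.
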