LOCUS       Exported 12244 bp ds-DNA circular SYN 12-MAY-2021
DEFINITION  synthetic circular DNA
ACCESSION   .
VERSION     .
KEYWORDS    EF.hHES1.Ubc.GFP
SOURCE      synthetic DNA construct
  ORGANISM  synthetic DNA construct
REFERENCE   1 (bases 1 to 12244)
  AUTHORS   Yu X, Alder JK, Chun JH, Friedman AD, Heimfeld S, Cheng L, Civin CI
  TITLE     HES1 inhibits cycling of hematopoietic progenitor cells via DNA
            binding.
  JOURNAL   Stem Cells. 2006 Apr . 24(4):876-88.
  PUBMED    16513761
REFERENCE   2 (bases 1 to 12244)
  AUTHORS   .
  TITLE     Direct Submission
  JOURNAL   Exported May 12, 2021 from SnapGene Server 1.1.58
            http://www.snapgene.com
FEATURES             Location/Qualifiers
     source          1..12244
                     /organism="synthetic DNA construct"
                     /mol_type="other DNA"
     primer_bind     complement(47..66)
                     /label=pRS-marker
                     /note="pRS vectors, use to sequence yeast selectable
                     marker"
     enhancer        238..617
                     /label=CMV enhancer
                     /note="human cytomegalovirus immediate early enhancer"
     promoter        619..817
                     /label=CMV promoter
                     /note="human cytomegalovirus (CMV) immediate early
                     promoter"
     primer_bind     772..792
                     /label=CMV-F
                     /note="Human CMV immediate early promoter, forward primer"
     LTR             835..1015
                     /label=5' LTR (truncated)
                     /note="truncated 5' long terminal repeat (LTR) from HIV-1"
     misc_feature    1062..1187
                     /label=HIV-1 Psi
                     /note="packaging signal of human immunodeficiency virus
                     type 1"
     misc_feature    1680..1913
                     /label=RRE
                     /note="The Rev response element (RRE) of HIV-1 allows for
                     Rev-dependent mRNA export from the nucleus to the
                     cytoplasm."
     CDS             2098..2142
                     /codon_start=1
                     /product="antigenic peptide corresponding to amino acids
                     655 to 669 of the HIV envelope protein gp41 (Lutje Hulsik
                     et al., 2013)"
                     /label=gp41 peptide
                     /note="recognized by the 2H10 single-chain llama nanobody"
                     /translation="KNEQELLELDKWASL"
     misc_feature    2440..2557
                     /label=cPPT/CTS
                     /note="central polypurine tract and central termination
                     sequence of HIV-1"
     primer_bind     2624..2640
                     /label=KS primer
                     /note="common sequencing primer, one of multiple similar
                     variants"
     promoter        2731..3909
                     /label=EF-1-alpha promoter
                     /note="strong constitutive promoter for human elongation
                     factor EF-1-alpha"
     intron          2962..3900
                     /label=EF-1-alpha intron A
                     /note="intron upstream of the start codon of human
                     EF-1-alpha"
     primer_bind     3857..3877
                     /label=EF1a-F
                     /note="Human elongation factor-1a promoter, forward primer"
     primer_bind     3926..3945
                     /label=T7
                     /note="T7 promoter, forward primer"
     promoter        3926..3944
                     /label=T7 promoter
                     /note="promoter for bacteriophage T7 RNA polymerase"
     promoter        4912..6122
                     /label=UbC promoter
                     /note="human ubiquitin C promoter"
     primer_bind     5959..5978
                     /label=hUBCpro-F
                     /note="Human Ubiquitin C (UbC) promoter, forward primer"
     regulatory      6170..6179
                     /regulatory_class="other"
                     /note="vertebrate consensus sequence for strong initiation
                     of translation (Kozak, 1987)"
     CDS             6176..6895
                     /codon_start=1
                     /product="the original enhanced GFP (Yang et al., 1996)"
                     /label=EGFP
                     /note="mammalian codon-optimized"
                     /translation="MVSKGEELFTGVVPILVELDGDVNGHKFSVSGEGEGDATYGKLTL
                     KFICTTGKLPVPWPTLVTTLTYGVQCFSRYPDHMKQHDFFKSAMPEGYVQERTIFFKDD
                     GNYKTRAEVKFEGDTLVNRIELKGIDFKEDGNILGHKLEYNYNSHNVYIMADKQKNGIK
                     VNFKIRHNIEDGSVQLADHYQQNTPIGDGPVLLPDNHYLSTQSALSKDPNEKRDHMVLL
                     EFVTAAGITLGMDELYK"
     CDS             6176..6892
                     /codon_start=1
                     /product="enhanced GFP"
                     /label=EGFP
                     /translation="MVSKGEELFTGVVPILVELDGDVNGHKFSVSGEGEGDATYGKLTL
                     KFICTTGKLPVPWPTLVTTLTYGVQCFSRYPDHMKQHDFFKSAMPEGYVQERTIFFKDD
                     GNYKTRAEVKFEGDTLVNRIELKGIDFKEDGNILGHKLEYNYNSHNVYIMADKQKNGIK
                     VNFKIRHNIEDGSVQLADHYQQNTPIGDGPVLLPDNHYLSTQSALSKDPNEKRDHMVLL
                     EFVTAAGITLGMDELYK"
     primer_bind     complement(6221..6242)
                     /label=EGFP-N
                     /note="EGFP, reverse primer"
     primer_bind     complement(6482..6501)
                     /label=EXFP-R
                     /note="For distinguishing EGFP variants, reverse primer"
     primer_bind     6829..6850
                     /label=EGFP-C
                     /note="EGFP, forward primer"
     misc_feature    6936..7524
                     /label=WPRE
                     /note="woodchuck hepatitis virus posttranscriptional
                     regulatory element"
     primer_bind     complement(6989..7009)
                     /label=WPRE-R
                     /note="WPRE, reverse primer"
     CDS             complement(7407..7418)
                     /codon_start=1
                     /product="Factor Xa recognition and cleavage site"
                     /label=Factor Xa site
                     /translation="IEGR"
     primer_bind     complement(7527..7543)
                     /label=KS primer
                     /note="common sequencing primer, one of multiple similar
                     variants"
     LTR             8049..8229
                     /label=5' LTR (truncated)
                     /note="truncated 5' long terminal repeat (LTR) from HIV-1"
     primer_bind     complement(8255..8272)
                     /label=BGH-rev
                     /note="Bovine growth hormone terminator, reverse primer.
                     Also called BGH reverse"
     polyA_signal    8261..8485
                     /label=bGH poly(A) signal
                     /note="bovine growth hormone polyadenylation signal"
     rep_origin      8531..8959
                     /direction=RIGHT
                     /label=f1 ori
                     /note="f1 bacteriophage origin of replication; arrow
                     indicates direction of (+) strand synthesis"
     primer_bind     complement(8618..8637)
                     /label=F1ori-R
                     /note="F1 origin, reverse primer"
     primer_bind     8828..8849
                     /label=F1ori-F
                     /note="F1 origin, forward primer"
     primer_bind     complement(8968..8988)
                     /label=pBABE 3'
                     /note="SV40 enhancer, reverse primer for pBABE vectors"
     promoter        8973..9302
                     /label=SV40 promoter
                     /note="SV40 enhancer and early promoter"
     rep_origin      9153..9288
                     /label=SV40 ori
                     /note="SV40 origin of replication"
     primer_bind     9215..9234
                     /label=SV40pro-F
                     /note="SV40 promoter/origin, forward primer"
     promoter        9350..9397
                     /label=EM7 promoter
                     /note="synthetic bacterial promoter "
     CDS             9416..9790
                     /codon_start=1
                     /gene="Sh ble from Streptoalloteichus hindustanus"
                     /product="antibiotic-binding protein"
                     /label=BleoR
                     /note="confers resistance to bleomycin, phleomycin, and
                     Zeocin(TM)"
                     /translation="MAKLTSAVPVLTARDVAGAVEFWTDRLGFSRDFVEDDFAGVVRDD
                     VTLFISAVQDQVVPDNTLAWVWVRGLDELYAEWSEVVSTNFRDASGPAMTEIGEQPWGR
                     EFALRDPAGNCVHFVAEEQD"
     polyA_signal    9920..10041
                     /label=SV40 poly(A) signal
                     /note="SV40 polyadenylation signal"
     primer_bind     complement(9957..9976)
                     /label=SV40pA-R
                     /note="SV40 polyA, reverse primer"
     primer_bind     10011..10030
                     /label=EBV-rev
                     /note="SV40 polyA terminator, reverse primer"
     primer_bind     complement(10090..10106)
                     /label=M13 rev
                     /note="common sequencing primer, one of multiple similar
                     variants"
     primer_bind     complement(10090..10106)
                     /label=M13 Reverse
                     /note="In lacZ gene. Also called M13-rev"
     primer_bind     complement(10103..10125)
                     /label=M13/pUC Reverse
                     /note="In lacZ gene"
     protein_bind    10114..10130
                     /label=lac operator
                     /bound_moiety="lac repressor encoded by lacI"
                     /note="The lac repressor binds to the lac operator to
                     inhibit transcription in E. coli. This inhibition can be
                     relieved by adding lactose or
                     isopropyl-beta-D-thiogalactopyranoside (IPTG)."
     promoter        complement(10138..10168)
                     /label=lac promoter
                     /note="promoter for the E. coli lac operon"
     protein_bind    10183..10204
                     /label=CAP binding site
                     /bound_moiety="E. coli catabolite activator protein"
                     /note="CAP binding activates transcription in the presence
                     of cAMP."
     primer_bind     complement(10321..10338)
                     /label=L4440
                     /note="L4440 vector, forward primer"
     rep_origin      complement(10492..11080)
                     /direction=LEFT
                     /label=ori
                     /note="high-copy-number ColE1/pMB1/pBR322/pUC origin of
                     replication"
     primer_bind     complement(10572..10591)
                     /label=pBR322ori-F
                     /note="pBR322 origin, forward primer"
     CDS             complement(11251..12111)
                     /codon_start=1
                     /gene="bla"
                     /product="beta-lactamase"
                     /label=AmpR
                     /note="confers resistance to ampicillin, carbenicillin, and
                     related antibiotics"
                     /translation="MSIQHFRVALIPFFAAFCLPVFAHPETLVKVKDAEDQLGARVGYI
                     ELDLNSGKILESFRPEERFPMMSTFKVLLCGAVLSRIDAGQEQLGRRIHYSQNDLVEYS
                     PVTEKHLTDGMTVRELCSAAITMSDNTAANLLLTTIGGPKELTAFLHNMGDHVTRLDRW
                     EPELNEAIPNDERDTTMPVAMATTLRKLLTGELLTLASRQQLIDWMEADKVAGPLLRSA
                     LPAGWFIADKSGAGERGSRGIIAALGPDGKPSRIVVIYTTGSQATMDERNRQIAEIGAS
                     LIKHW"
     primer_bind     11874..11893
                     /label=Amp-R
                     /note="Ampicillin resistance gene, reverse primer"
     promoter        complement(12112..12216)
                     /gene="bla"
                     /label=AmpR promoter
ORIGIN
        1 gtcgacggat cgggagatct cccgatcccc tatggtgcac tctcagtaca atctgctctg
       61 atgccgcata gttaagccag tatctgctcc ctgcttgtgt gttggaggtc gctgagtagt
      121 gcgcgagcaa aatttaagct acaacaaggc aaggcttgac cgacaattgc atgaagaatc
      181 tgcttagggt taggcgtttt gcgctgcttc gcgatgtacg ggccagatat acgcgttgac
      241 attgattatt gactagttat taatagtaat caattacggg gtcattagtt catagcccat
      301 atatggagtt ccgcgttaca taacttacgg taaatggccc gcctggctga ccgcccaacg
      361 acccccgccc attgacgtca ataatgacgt atgttcccat agtaacgcca atagggactt
      421 tccattgacg tcaatgggtg gagtatttac ggtaaactgc ccacttggca gtacatcaag
      481 tgtatcatat gccaagtacg ccccctattg acgtcaatga cggtaaatgg cccgcctggc
      541 attatgccca gtacatgacc ttatgggact ttcctacttg gcagtacatc tacgtattag
      601 tcatcgctat taccatggtg atgcggtttt ggcagtacat caatgggcgt ggatagcggt
      661 ttgactcacg gggatttcca agtctccacc ccattgacgt caatgggagt ttgttttggc
      721 accaaaatca acgggacttt ccaaaatgtc gtaacaactc cgccccattg acgcaaatgg
      781 gcggtaggcg tgtacggtgg gaggtctata taagcagcgc gttttgcctg tactgggtct
      841 ctctggttag accagatctg agcctgggag ctctctggct aactagggaa cccactgctt
      901 aagcctcaat aaagcttgcc ttgagtgctt caagtagtgt gtgcccgtct gttgtgtgac
      961 tctggtaact agagatccct cagacccttt tagtcagtgt ggaaaatctc tagcagtggc
     1021 gcccgaacag ggacttgaaa gcgaaaggga aaccagagga gctctctcga cgcaggactc
     1081 ggcttgctga agcgcgcacg gcaagaggcg aggggcggcg actggtgagt acgccaaaaa
     1141 ttttgactag cggaggctag aaggagagag atgggtgcga gagcgtcagt attaagcggg
     1201 ggagaattag atcgcgatgg gaaaaaattc ggttaaggcc agggggaaag aaaaaatata
     1261 aattaaaaca tatagtatgg gcaagcaggg agctagaacg attcgcagtt aatcctggcc
     1321 tgttagaaac atcagaaggc tgtagacaaa tactgggaca gctacaacca tcccttcaga
     1381 caggatcaga agaacttaga tcattatata atacagtagc aaccctctat tgtgtgcatc
     1441 aaaggataga gataaaagac accaaggaag ctttagacaa gatagaggaa gagcaaaaca
     1501 aaagtaagac caccgcacag caagcggccg ctgatcttca gacctggagg aggagatatg
     1561 agggacaatt ggagaagtga attatataaa tataaagtag taaaaattga accattagga
     1621 gtagcaccca ccaaggcaaa gagaagagtg gtgcagagag aaaaaagagc agtgggaata
     1681 ggagctttgt tccttgggtt cttgggagca gcaggaagca ctatgggcgc agcgtcaatg
     1741 acgctgacgg tacaggccag acaattattg tctggtatag tgcagcagca gaacaatttg
     1801 ctgagggcta ttgaggcgca acagcatctg ttgcaactca cagtctgggg catcaagcag
     1861 ctccaggcaa gaatcctggc tgtggaaaga tacctaaagg atcaacagct cctggggatt
     1921 tggggttgct ctggaaaact catttgcacc actgctgtgc cttggaatgc tagttggagt
     1981 aataaatctc tggaacagat ttggaatcac acgacctgga tggagtggga cagagaaatt
     2041 aacaattaca caagcttaat acactcctta attgaagaat cgcaaaacca gcaagaaaag
     2101 aatgaacaag aattattgga attagataaa tgggcaagtt tgtggaattg gtttaacata
     2161 acaaattggc tgtggtatat aaaattattc ataatgatag taggaggctt ggtaggttta
     2221 agaatagttt ttgctgtact ttctatagtg aatagagtta ggcagggata ttcaccatta
     2281 tcgtttcaga cccacctccc aaccccgagg ggacccgaca ggcccgaagg aatagaagaa
     2341 gaaggtggag agagagacag agacagatcc attcgattag tgaacggatc ggcactgcgt
     2401 gcgccaattc tgcagacaaa tggcagtatt catccacaat tttaaaagaa aaggggggat
     2461 tggggggtac agtgcagggg aaagaatagt agacataata gcaacagaca tacaaactaa
     2521 agaattacaa aaacaaatta caaaaattca aaattttcgg gtttattaca gggacagcag
     2581 agatccagtt tggttaatta agtttaaacg ggccctctag actcgaggtc gacggtatcg
     2641 ataagctttg caaagatgga taaagtttta aacagagagg aatctttgca gctaatggac
     2701 cttctaggtc ttgaaaggag tgcctcgtga ggctccggtg cccgtcagtg ggcagagcgc
     2761 acatcgccca cagtccccga gaagttgggg ggaggggtcg gcaattgaac cggtgcctag
     2821 agaaggtggc gcggggtaaa ctgggaaagt gatgtcgtgt actggctccg cctttttccc
     2881 gagggtgggg gagaaccgta tataagtgca gtagtcgccg tgaacgttct ttttcgcaac
     2941 gggtttgccg ccagaacaca ggtaagtgcc gtgtgtggtt cccgcgggcc tggcctcttt
     3001 acgggttatg gcccttgcgt gccttgaatt acttccacct ggctgcagta cgtgattctt
     3061 gatcccgagc ttcgggttgg aagtgggtgg gagagttcga ggccttgcgc ttaaggagcc
     3121 ccttcgcctc gtgcttgagt tgaggcctgg cctgggcgct ggggccgccg cgtgcgaatc
     3181 tggtggcacc ttcgcgcctg tctcgctgct ttcgataagt ctctagccat ttaaaatttt
     3241 tgatgacctg ctgcgacgct ttttttctgg caagatagtc ttgtaaatgc gggccaagat
     3301 ctgcacactg gtatttcggt ttttggggcc gcgggcggcg acggggcccg tgcgtcccag
     3361 cgcacatgtt cggcgaggcg gggcctgcga gcgcggccac cgagaatcgg acgggggtag
     3421 tctcaagctg gccggcctgc tctggtgcct ggcctcgcgc cgccgtgtat cgccccgccc
     3481 tgggcggcaa ggctggcccg gtcggcacca gttgcgtgag cggaaagatg gccgcttccc
     3541 ggccctgctg cagggagctc aaaatggagg acgcggcgct cgggagagcg ggcgggtgag
     3601 tcacccacac aaaggaaaag ggcctttccg tcctcagccg tcgcttcatg tgactccacg
     3661 gagtaccggg cgccgtccag gcacctcgat tagttctcga gcttttggag tacgtcgtct
     3721 ttaggttggg gggaggggtt ttatgcgatg gagtttcccc acactgagtg ggtggagact
     3781 gaagttaggc cagcttggca cttgatgtaa ttctccttgg aatttgccct ttttgagttt
     3841 ggatcttggt tcattctcaa gcctcagaca gtggttcaaa gtttttttct tccatttcag
     3901 gtgtcgtgag gaattagctt ggtactaata cgactcacta tagggagacc caagctggct
     3961 agttaagctt gatctagaga taaaaaaaaa aaaaaaagga aaatgccagc tgatataatg
     4021 gagaaaaatt cctcgtcccc ggtggctgct accccagcca gtgtcaacac gacaccggat
     4081 aaaccaaaga cagcatctga gcacagaaag tcatcaaagc ctattatgga gaaaagacga
     4141 agagcaagaa taaatgaaag tctgagccag ctgaaaacac tgattttgga tgctctgaag
     4201 aaagatagct cgcggcattc caagctggag aaggcggaca ttctggaaat gacagtgaag
     4261 cacctccgga acctgcagcg ggcgcagatg acggctgcgc tgagcacaga cccaagtgtg
     4321 ctggggaagt accgagccgg cttcagcgag tgcatgaacg aggtgacccg cttcctgtcc
     4381 acgtgcgagg gcgttaatac cgaggtgcgc actcggctgc tcggccacct ggccaactgc
     4441 atgacccaga tcaatgccat gacctacccc gggcagccgc accccgcctt gcaggcgccg
     4501 ccaccgcccc caccgggacc cggcggcccc cagcacgcgc cgttcgcgcc gccgccgcca
     4561 ctcgtgccca tccccggggg cgcggcgccc cctcccggcg gcgccccctg caagctgggc
     4621 agccaggctg gagaggcggc taaggtgttt ggaggcttcc aggtggtacc ggctcccgat
     4681 ggccagtttg ctttcctcat tcccaacggg gccttcgcgc acagcggccc tgtcatcccc
     4741 gtctacacca gcaacagcgg cacctccgtg ggccccaacg cagtgtcacc ttccagcggc
     4801 ccctcgctta cggcggactc catgtggagg ccgtggcgga actgaggggg ctatcgaatt
     4861 cccaccacac tggactagtg gatccggggg taccgcgtcg aggggtgcag cggcctccgc
     4921 gccgggtttt ggcgcctccc gcgggcgccc ccctcctcac ggcgagcgct gccacgtcag
     4981 acgaagggcg caggagcgtt cctgatcctt ccgcccggac gctcaggaca gcggcccgct
     5041 gctcataaga ctcggcctta gaaccccagt atcagcagaa ggacatttta ggacgggact
     5101 tgggtgactc tagggcactg gttttctttc cagagagcgg aacaggcgag gaaaagtagt
     5161 cccttctcgg cgattctgcg gagggatctc cgtggggcgg tgaacgccga tgattatata
     5221 aggacgcgcc gggtgtggca cagctagttc cgtcgcagcc gggatttggg tcgcggttct
     5281 tgtttgtgga tcgctgtgat cgtcacttgg tgagttgcgg gctgctgggc tggccggggc
     5341 tttcgtggcc gccgggccgc tcggtgggac ggaagcgtgt ggagagaccg ccaagggctg
     5401 tagtctgggt ccgcgagcaa ggttgccctg aactgggggt tggggggagc gcacaaaatg
     5461 gcggctgttc ccgagtcttg aatggaagac gcttgtaagg cgggctgtga ggtcgttgaa
     5521 acaaggtggg gggcatggtg ggcggcaaga acccaaggtc ttgaggcctt cgctaatgcg
     5581 ggaaagctct tattcgggtg agatgggctg gggcaccatc tggggaccct gacgtgaagt
     5641 ttgtcactga ctggagaact cgggtttgtc gtctggttgc gggggcggca gttatgcggt
     5701 gccgttgggc agtgcacccg tacctttggg agcgcgcgcc tcgtcgtgtc gtgacgtcac
     5761 ccgttctgtt ggcttataat gcagggtggg gccacctgcc ggtaggtgtg cggtaggctt
     5821 ttctccgtcg caggacgcag ggttcgggcc tagggtaggc tctcctgaat cgacaggcgc
     5881 cggacctctg gtgaggggag ggataagtga ggcgtcagtt tctttggtcg gttttatgta
     5941 cctatcttct taagtagctg aagctccggt tttgaactat gcgctcgggg ttggcgagtg
     6001 tgttttgtga agttttttag gcaccttttg aaatgtaatc atttgggtca atatgtaatt
     6061 ttcagtgtta gactagtaaa ttgtccgcta aattctggcc gtttttggct tttttgttag
     6121 acgaagcttg ggctgcaggt cgactctaga ggatccccgg gtaccggtcg ccaccatggt
     6181 gagcaagggc gaggagctgt tcaccggggt ggtgcccatc ctggtcgagc tggacggcga
     6241 cgtaaacggc cacaagttca gcgtgtccgg cgagggcgag ggcgatgcca cctacggcaa
     6301 gctgaccctg aagttcatct gcaccaccgg caagctgccc gtgccctggc ccaccctcgt
     6361 gaccaccctg acctacggcg tgcagtgctt cagccgctac cccgaccaca tgaagcagca
     6421 cgacttcttc aagtccgcca tgcccgaagg ctacgtccag gagcgcacca tcttcttcaa
     6481 ggacgacggc aactacaaga cccgcgccga ggtgaagttc gagggcgaca ccctggtgaa
     6541 ccgcatcgag ctgaagggca tcgacttcaa ggaggacggc aacatcctgg ggcacaagct
     6601 ggagtacaac tacaacagcc acaacgtcta tatcatggcc gacaagcaga agaacggcat
     6661 caaggtgaac ttcaagatcc gccacaacat cgaggacggc agcgtgcagc tcgccgacca
     6721 ctaccagcag aacaccccca tcggcgacgg ccccgtgctg ctgcccgaca accactacct
     6781 gagcacccag tccgccctga gcaaagaccc caacgagaag cgcgatcaca tggtcctgct
     6841 ggagttcgtg accgccgccg ggatcactct cggcatggac gagctgtaca agtaaagcgg
     6901 ccgcgactct agaattcgat atcaagctta tcgataatca acctctggat tacaaaattt
     6961 gtgaaagatt gactggtatt cttaactatg ttgctccttt tacgctatgt ggatacgctg
     7021 ctttaatgcc tttgtatcat gctattgctt cccgtatggc tttcattttc tcctccttgt
     7081 ataaatcctg gttgctgtct ctttatgagg agttgtggcc cgttgtcagg caacgtggcg
     7141 tggtgtgcac tgtgtttgct gacgcaaccc ccactggttg gggcattgcc accacctgtc
     7201 agctcctttc cgggactttc gctttccccc tccctattgc cacggcggaa ctcatcgccg
     7261 cctgccttgc ccgctgctgg acaggggctc ggctgttggg cactgacaat tccgtggtgt
     7321 tgtcggggaa atcatcgtcc tttccttggc tgctcgcctg tgttgccacc tggattctgc
     7381 gcgggacgtc cttctgctac gtcccttcgg ccctcaatcc agcggacctt ccttcccgcg
     7441 gcctgctgcc ggctctgcgg cctcttccgc gtcttcgcct tcgccctcag acgagtcgga
     7501 tctccctttg ggccgcctcc ccgcatcgat accgtcgacc tcgagaccta gaaaaacatg
     7561 gagcaatcac aagtagcaat acagcagcta ccaatgctga ttgtgcctgg ctagaagcac
     7621 aagaggagga ggaggtgggt tttccagtca cacctcaggt acctttaaga ccaatgactt
     7681 acaaggcagc tgtagatctt agccactttt taaaagaaaa ggggggactg gaagggctaa
     7741 ttcactccca acgaagacaa gatatccttg atctgtggat ctaccacaca caaggctact
     7801 tccctgattg gcagaactac acaccagggc cagggatcag atatccactg acctttggat
     7861 ggtgctacaa gctagtacca gttgagcaag agaaggtaga agaagccaat gaaggagaga
     7921 acacccgctt gttacaccct gtgagcctgc atgggatgga tgacccggag agagaagtat
     7981 tagagtggag gtttgacagc cgcctagcat ttcatcacat ggcccgagag ctgcatccgg
     8041 actgtactgg gtctctctgg ttagaccaga tctgagcctg ggagctctct ggctaactag
     8101 ggaacccact gcttaagcct caataaagct tgccttgagt gcttcaagta gtgtgtgccc
     8161 gtctgttgtg tgactctggt aactagagat ccctcagacc cttttagtca gtgtggaaaa
     8221 tctctagcag ggcccgttta aacccgctga tcagcctcga ctgtgccttc tagttgccag
     8281 ccatctgttg tttgcccctc ccccgtgcct tccttgaccc tggaaggtgc cactcccact
     8341 gtcctttcct aataaaatga ggaaattgca tcgcattgtc tgagtaggtg tcattctatt
     8401 ctggggggtg gggtggggca ggacagcaag ggggaggatt gggaagacaa tagcaggcat
     8461 gctggggatg cggtgggctc tatggcttct gaggcggaaa gaaccagctg gggctctagg
     8521 gggtatcccc nnnnnnnnnn nnnnnnnnnn nnnnnnnnnn nnnnnnnnnn nnnnnnnnnn
     8581 nnnnnnnnnn nnnnnnnnnn nnnnnnnnnn nnnnnnnnnn nnnnnnnnnn nnnnnnnnnn
     8641 nnnnnnnnnn nnnncnnnnn nnnnnnnnnn nnnnnnnnnn nnnnnnnnnn nnnnnnnnnn
     8701 nnnnnnnnnn nnnnnnnnnn nnnnnnnnnn nnnnnnnnnn nnnnnnannn nnnnnnnnnn
     8761 nnnnnnnnnn nnnnnnnnnn nnnnnnnnnn nnnnnncctt tgacgttgga gtccacgttc
     8821 tttaatagtg gactcttgtt ccaaactgga acaacactca accctatctc ggtctattct
     8881 tttgatttat aagggatttt gccgatttcg gcctattggt taaaaaatga gctgatttaa
     8941 caaaaattta acgcgaatta attctgtgga atgtgtgtca gttagggtgt ggaaagtccc
     9001 caggctcccc agcaggcaga agtatgcaaa gcatgcatct caattagtca gcaaccaggt
     9061 gtggaaagtc cccaggctcc ccagcaggca gaagtatgca aagcatgcat ctcaattagt
     9121 cagcaaccat agtcccgccc ctaactccgc ccatcccgcc cctaactccg cccagttccg
     9181 cccattctcc gccccatggc tgactaattt tttttattta tgcagaggcc gaggccgcct
     9241 ctgcctctga gctattccag aagtagtgag gaggcttttt tggaggccta ggcttttgca
     9301 aaaagctccc gggagcttgt atatccattt tcggatctga tcagcacgtg ttgacaatta
     9361 atcatcggca tagtatatcg gcatagtata atacgacaag gtgaggaact aaaccatggc
     9421 caagttgacc agtgccgttc cggtgctcac cgcgcgcgac gtcgccggag cggtcgagtt
     9481 ctggaccgac cggctcgggt tctcccggga cttcgtggag gacgacttcg ccggtgtggt
     9541 ccgggacgac gtgaccctgt tcatcagcgc ggtccaggac caggtggtgc cggacaacac
     9601 cctggcctgg gtgtgggtgc gcggcctgga cgagctgtac gccgagtggt cggaggtcgt
     9661 gtccacgaac ttccgggacg cctccgggcc ggccatgacc gagatcggcg agcagccgtg
     9721 ggggcgggag ttcgccctgc gcgacccggc cggcaactgc gtgcacttcg tggccgagga
     9781 gcaggactga cacgtgctac gagatttcga ttccaccgcc gccttctatg aaaggttggg
     9841 cttcggaatc gttttccggg acgccggctg gatgatcctc cagcgcgggg atctcatgct
     9901 ggagttcttc gcccacccca acttgtttat tgcagcttat aatggttaca aataaagcaa
     9961 tagcatcaca aatttcacaa ataaagcatt tttttcactg cattctagtt gtggtttgtc
    10021 caaactcatc aatgtatctt atcatgtctg tataccgtcg acctctagct agagcttggc
    10081 gtaatcatgg tcatagctgt ttcctgtgtg aaattgttat ccgctcacaa ttccacacaa
    10141 catacgagcc ggaagcataa agtgtaaagc ctggggtgcc taatgagtga gctaactcac
    10201 attaattgcg ttgcgctcac tgcccgcttt ccagtcggga aacctgtcgt gccagctgca
    10261 ttaatgaatc ggccaacgcg cggggagagg cggtttgcgt attgggcgct cttccgcttc
    10321 ctcgctcact gactcgctgc gctcggtcgt tcggctgcgg cgagcggtat cagctcactc
    10381 aaaggcggta atacggttat ccacagaatc aggggataac gcaggaaaga acatgtgagc
    10441 aaaaggccag caaaaggcca ggaaccgtaa aaaggccgcg ttgctggcgt ttttccatag
    10501 gctccgcccc cctgacgagc atcacaaaaa tcgacgctca agtcagaggt ggcgaaaccc
    10561 gacaggacta taaagatacc aggcgtttcc ccctggaagc tccctcgtgc gctctcctgt
    10621 tccgaccctg ccgcttaccg gatacctgtc cgcctttctc ccttcgggaa gcgtggcgct
    10681 ttctcatagc tcacgctgta ggtatctcag ttcggtgtag gtcgttcgct ccaagctggg
    10741 ctgtgtgcac gaaccccccg ttcagcccga ccgctgcgcc ttatccggta actatcgtct
    10801 tgagtccaac ccggtaagac acgacttatc gccactggca gcagccactg gtaacaggat
    10861 tagcagagcg aggtatgtag gcggtgctac agagttcttg aagtggtggc ctaactacgg
    10921 ctacactaga agaacagtat ttggtatctg cgctctgctg aagccagtta ccttcggaaa
    10981 aagagttggt agctcttgat ccggcaaaca aaccaccgct ggtagcggtg gtttttttgt
    11041 ttgcaagcag cagattacgc gcagaaaaaa aggatctcaa gaagatcctt tgatcttttc
    11101 tacggggtct gacgctcagt ggaacgaaaa ctcacgttaa gggattttgg tcatgagatt
    11161 atcaaaaagg atcttcacct agatcctttt aaattaaaaa tgaagtttta aatcaatcta
    11221 aagtatatat gagtaaactt ggtctgacag ttaccaatgc ttaatcagtg aggcacctat
    11281 ctcagcgatc tgtctatttc gttcatccat agttgcctga ctccccgtcg tgtagataac
    11341 tacgatacgg gagggcttac catctggccc cagtgctgca atgataccgc gagacccacg
    11401 ctcaccggct ccagatttat cagcaataaa ccagccagcc ggaagggccg agcgcagaag
    11461 tggtcctgca actttatccg cctccatcca gtctattaat tgttgccggg aagctagagt
    11521 aagtagttcg ccagttaata gtttgcgcaa cgttgttgcc attgctacag gcatcgtggt
    11581 gtcacgctcg tcgtttggta tggcttcatt cagctccggt tcccaacgat caaggcgagt
    11641 tacatgatcc cccatgttgt gcaaaaaagc ggttagctcc ttcggtcctc cgatcgttgt
    11701 cagaagtaag ttggccgcag tgttatcact catggttatg gcagcactgc ataattctct
    11761 tactgtcatg ccatccgtaa gatgcttttc tgtgactggt gagtactcaa ccaagtcatt
    11821 ctgagaatag tgtatgcggc gaccgagttg ctcttgcccg gcgtcaatac gggataatac
    11881 cgcgccacat agcagaactt taaaagtgct catcattgga aaacgttctt cggggcgaaa
    11941 actctcaagg atcttaccgc tgttgagatc cagttcgatg taacccactc gtgcacccaa
    12001 ctgatcttca gcatctttta ctttcaccag cgtttctggg tgagcaaaaa caggaaggca
    12061 aaatgccgca aaaaagggaa taagggcgac acggaaatgt tgaatactca tactcttcct
    12121 ttttcaatat tattgaagca tttatcaggg ttattgtctc atgagcggat acatatttga
    12181 atgtatttag aaaaataaac aaataggggt tccgcgcaca tttccccgaa aagtgccacc
    12241 tgac
//
