>Addgene plasmid #17624 | EF.hHES1.Ubc.GFP | addgene partial sequence | sequence record 130112 | EF1a-F 5'-TCAAGCCTCAGACAGTGGTTC-3'
GCTTGATCTAGAGATAAAAAAAAAAAAAAAAGGAAAATGCCAGCTGATATAATGGAGAAAAATTCCTCGT
CCCCGGTGGCTGCTACCCCAGCCAGTGTCAACACGACACCGGATAAACCAAAGACAGCATCTGAGCACAG
AAAGTCATCAAAGCCTATTATGGAGAAAAGACGAAGAGCAAGAATAAATGAAAGTCTGAGCCAGCTGAAA
ACACTGATTTTGGATGCTCTGAAGAAAGATAGCTCGCGGCATTCCAAGCTGGAGAAGGCGGACATTCTGG
AAATGACAGTGAAGCACCTCCGGAACCTGCAGCGGGCGCAGATGACGGCTGCGCTGAGCACAGACCCAAG
TGTGCTGGGGAAGTACCGAGCCGGCTTCAGCGAGTGCATGAACGAGGTGACCCGCTTCCTGTCCACGTGC
GAGGGCGTTAATACCGAGGTGCGCACTCGGCTGCTCGGCCACCTGGCCAACTGCATGACCCAGATCA
