>Addgene plasmid #17624 | EF.hHES1.Ubc.GFP | addgene partial sequence | sequence record 130121 | hUBCpro-F 5'-TGAAGCTCCGGTTTTGAACT-3'
GCACCTTTTGAAATGTAATCATTTGGGTCAATATGTAATTTTCAGTGTTAGACTAGTAAATTGTCCGCTA
AATTCTGGCCGTTTTTGGCTTTTTTGTTAGACGAAGCTTGGGCTGCAGGTCGACTCTAGAGGATCCCCGG
GTACCGGTCGCCACCATGGTGAGCAAGGGCGAGGAGCTGTTCACCGGGGTGGTGCCCATCCTGGTCGAGC
TGGACGGCGACGTAAACGGCCACAAGTTCAGCGTGTCCGGCGAGGGCGAGGGCGATGCCACCTACGGCAA
GCTGACCCTGAAGTTCATCTGCACCACCGGCAAGCTGCCCGTGCCCTGGCCCACCCTCGTGACCACCCTG
ACCTACGGCGTGCAGTGCTTCAGCCGCTACCCCGACCACATGAAGCAGCACGACTTCTTCAAGTCCGCCA
TGCCCGAAGGCTACGTCCAGGAGCGCACCATCTTCTTCAAGGACGACGGCAACTACAAGACCCGCGCCGA
GGTGAAGTTCGAGGGCGACACCCTGGTGAACCGCATCGAGCTGAAGGGCATCGACTTCAAGGAGGACGGC
AACATCCTGGGGCACAAGCTGGAGTACAACTACAACAGCCACAACGTCTATATCATGGCCGACAAGCAGA
AGAACGGCATCAAGGTGAACTTCAAGATCCGCCACAACATCGAGGAC
